Addgene plasmid #195424: pMZ-176
Purpose: Transient, constitutive expression of synZiFTR: ZF1-p65
Depositing lab: Ahmad Khalil. Depositing organization: Boston University Main Campus. Publication: Multidimensional control of therapeutic human cell function with synthetic gene circuits. Li HS, Israni DV, Gagnon KA, Gan KA, Raymond MH, Sander JD, Roybal KT, Joung JK, Wong WW, Khalil AS. Science. 2022 Dec 16;378(6625):1227-1234. doi: 10.1126/science.ade0156. Epub 2022 Dec 15. PubMed 36520914.
Backbone
  Vector backbone: pCAGEN
  Vector type: Mammalian Expression
Growth in bacteria
  Bacterial resistance: Ampicillin, 100 μg/mL
  Growth temperature: 37°C
  Growth strain: NEB Stable
  Copy number: Unknown
Gene/Insert
  Gene/Insert name: pUb - 3XFLAG - NLS - ZF1-3 (ZF1) - p65 - RbGpA
  Species: Synthetic
  Cloning method: Gibson Cloning
Terms and licenses: Academic/Nonprofit Terms; Industry Terms: Not Available to Industry
How to cite: pMZ-176 was a gift from Ahmad Khalil (Addgene plasmid # 195424 ; http://n2t.net/addgene:195424 ; RRID:Addgene_195424)
