[The description below was written by a language model from this plasmid's Addgene catalogue record and pLannotate feature annotations shown in this document.]
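Description:
pMZ-176 is a 5.6 kb mammalian expression plasmid built on the pCAGEN backbone for transient, constitutive production of a synthetic zinc-finger transcription regulator (synZiFTR) designated ZF1-p65. It is propagated in E. coli using a high-copy ColE1/pUC-type origin and selected with ampicillin through the β-lactamase gene and its native promoter. The backbone also retains an SV40 origin of replication with an adjacent SV40 polyadenylation signal, along with remnants of lac regulatory sequences (lac promoter, operator, CAP site and short lacI fragments) that are cloning-vector carryover rather than functional parts of the design. No mammalian selection marker is annotated, consistent with transient transfection use.

The expression cassette is driven by the human ubiquitin C (UbC) promoter, which replaces the CAG promoter of the parent vector; only a very short CMV enhancer fragment remains upstream of it. The encoded synthetic fusion protein begins with a 3xFLAG epitope tag for detection, followed, according to the insert name, by a nuclear localization signal and the engineered zinc-finger array ZF1-3 (ZF1). These two elements are not individually annotated in the feature table; the small "ZFHD1" hit in that region probably reflects sequence similarity to a zinc-finger framework. The DNA-binding domain is fused to the transcriptional activation domain of human RelA (p65). The transcript ends in a rabbit β-globin polyadenylation signal, and the neighbouring "HBB" fragment is probably part of that β-globin 3′ region. In use, the plasmid supplies a constitutively expressed synthetic activator that would drive transcription from promoters carrying matching ZF1 binding sites, as a component of synthetic gene circuits for controlling human cell function.
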