Features (pLannotate 1.2.2; 18 found; start..end, strand, type, name):
     88..948     -  CDS            AmpR: β-lactamase; bla; confers resistance to ampicillin, carbenicillin, and related antibiotics
    949..1053    -  promoter       AmpR promoter: bla
   1084..1103    +  enhancer       CMV enhancer (fragment): human cytomegalovirus immediate early enhancer
   1104..2308    +  promoter       UbC promoter: human ubiquitin C promoter
   2335..2400    +  CDS            3xFLAG: three tandem FLAG® epitope tags, followed by an enterokinase cleavage site
   2941..2957    +  CDS            ZFHD1 (DNA binding domain) (fragment): composite human DNA-binding domain composed of domains from the transcription factors Zif268 and Oct-1 (Pomerantz et al., 1995)
   3226..3597    +  CDS            RelA (p65) AD: transcriptional activation domain of human RelA, also known as p65 (O'Shea and Perkins, 2008)
   3609..3680    +  CDS            HBB (fragment): HBB_PONPY - Experimental evidence at transcript level: Swiss-Prot protein existence level 2. Involved in oxygen transport from the lung to the various peripheral tissues. From Pongo pygmaeus (Bornean orangutan).
   3751..3806    +  polyA_signal   β-globin poly(A) signal: rabbit β-globin polyadenylation signal (Gil and Proudfoot, 1987)
   4191..4207    -  protein_bind   lac operator: The lac repressor binds to the lac operator to inhibit transcription in E. coli. This inhibition can be relieved by adding lactose or isopropyl-β-D-thiogalactopyranoside (IPTG). lac repressor encoded by lacI
   4215..4245    -  promoter       lac promoter: promoter for the E. coli lac operon
   4260..4281    -  protein_bind   CAP binding site: CAP binding activates transcription in the presence of cAMP. E. coli catabolite activator protein
   4294..4333    -  CDS            lacI (fragment): lac repressor; lacI; The lac repressor binds to the lac operator to inhibit transcription in E. coli. This inhibition can be relieved by adding lactose or isopropyl-β-D-thiogalactopyranoside (IPTG).
   4340..4362    +  promoter       SV40 promoter (fragment): SV40 enhancer and early promoter
   4366..4500    +  rep_origin     SV40 ori: SV40 origin of replication
   4520..4654    +  polyA_signal   SV40 poly(A) signal: SV40 polyadenylation signal
   4656..4710    -  CDS            lacI (fragment): lac repressor; lacI; The lac repressor binds to the lac operator to inhibit transcription in E. coli. This inhibition can be relieved by adding lactose or isopropyl-β-D-thiogalactopyranoside (IPTG).
   4893..5481    -  rep_origin     ori: high-copy-number ColE1/pMB1/pBR322/pUC origin of replication
>Addgene plasmid #195424 | pMZ-176 | addgene full sequence | sequence record 385003 | Addgene NGS Result
AAAAAGGATCTTCACCTAGATCCTTTTAAATTAAAAATGAAGTTTTAAATCAATCTAAAGTATATATGAG
TAAACTTGGTCTGACAGTTACCAATGCTTAATCAGTGAGGCACCTATCTCAGCGATCTGTCTATTTCGTT
CATCCATAGTTGCCTGACTCCCCGTCGTGTAGATAACTACGATACGGGAGGGCTTACCATCTGGCCCCAG
TGCTGCAATGATACCGCGAGACCCACGCTCACCGGCTCCAGATTTATCAGCAATAAACCAGCCAGCCGGA
AGGGCCGAGCGCAGAAGTGGTCCTGCAACTTTATCCGCCTCCATCCAGTCTATTAATTGTTGCCGGGAAG
CTAGAGTAAGTAGTTCGCCAGTTAATAGTTTGCGCAACGTTGTTGCCATTGCTACAGGCATCGTGGTGTC
ACGCTCGTCGTTTGGTATGGCTTCATTCAGCTCCGGTTCCCAACGATCAAGGCGAGTTACATGATCCCCC
ATGTTGTGCAAAAAAGCGGTTAGCTCCTTCGGTCCTCCGATCGTTGTCAGAAGTAAGTTGGCCGCAGTGT
TATCACTCATGGTTATGGCAGCACTGCATAATTCTCTTACTGTCATGCCATCCGTAAGATGCTTTTCTGT
GACTGGTGAGTACTCAACCAAGTCATTCTGAGAATAGTGTATGCGGCGACCGAGTTGCTCTTGCCCGGCG
TCAATACGGGATAATACCGCGCCACATAGCAGAACTTTAAAAGTGCTCATCATTGGAAAACGTTCTTCGG
GGCGAAAACTCTCAAGGATCTTACCGCTGTTGAGATCCAGTTCGATGTAACCCACTCGTGCACCCAACTG
ATCTTCAGCATCTTTTACTTTCACCAGCGTTTCTGGGTGAGCAAAAACAGGAAGGCAAAATGCCGCAAAA
AAGGGAATAAGGGCGACACGGAAATGTTGAATACTCATACTCTTCCTTTTTCAATATTATTGAAGCATTT
ATCAGGGTTATTGTCTCATGAGCGGATACATATTTGAATGTATTTAGAAAAATAAACAAATAGGGGTTCC
GCGCACATTTCCCCGAAAAGTGCCACCTGGGTCGACATTGATTATTGACTAGTGCGCCGGGTTTTGGCGC
CTCCCGCGGGCGCCCCCCTCCTCACGGCGAGCGCTGCCACGTCAGACGAAGGGCGCAGCGAGCGTCCTGA
TCCTTCCGCCCGGACGCTCAGGACAGCGGCCCGCTGCTCATAAGACTCGGCCTTAGAACCCCAGTATCAG
CAGAAGGACATTTTAGGACGGGACTTGGGTGACTCTAGGGCACTGGTTTTCTTTCCAGAGAGCGGAACAG
GCGAGGAAAAGTAGTCCCTTCTCGGCGATTCTGCGGAGGGATCTCCGTGGGGCGGTGAACGCCGATGATT
ATATAAGGACGCGCCGGGTGTGGCACAGCTAGTTCCGTCGCAGCCGGGATTTGGGTCGCGGTTCTTGTTT
GTGGATCGCTGTGATCGTCACTTGGTGAGTAGCGGGCTGCTGGGCTGGCCGGGGCTTTCGTGGCCGCCGG
GCCGCTCGGTGGGACGGAAGCGTGTGGAGAGACCGCCAAGGGCTGTAGTCTGGGTCCGCGAGCAAGGTTG
CCCTGAACTGGGGGTTGGGGGGAGCGCAGCAAAATGGCGGCTGTTCCCGAGTCTTGAATGGAAGACGCTT
GTGAGGCGGGCTGTGAGGTCGTTGAAACAAGGTGGGGGGCATGGTGGGCGGCAAGAACCCAAGGTCTTGA
GGCCTTCGCTAATGCGGGAAAGCTCTTATTCGGGTGAGATGGGCTGGGGCACCATCTGGGGACCCTGACG
TGAAGTTTGTCACTGACTGGAGAACTCGGTTTGTCGTCTGTTGCGGGGGCGGCAGTTATGGCGGTGCCGT
TGGGCAGTGCACCCGTACCTTTGGGAGCGCGCGCCCTCGTCGTGTCGTGACGTCACCCGTTCTGTTGGCT
TATAATGCAGGGTGGGGCCACCTGCCGGTAGGTGTGCGGTAGGCTTTTCTCCGTCGCAGGACGCAGGGTT
CGGGCCTAGGGTAGGCTCTCCTGAATCGACAGGCGCCGGACCTCTGGTGAGGGGAGGGATAAGTGAGGCG
TCAGTTTCTTTGGTCGGTTTTATGTACCTATCTTCTTAAGTAGCTGAAGCTCCGGTTTTGAACTATGCGC
TCGGGGTTGGCGAGTGTGTTTTGTGAAGTTTTTTAGGCACCTTTTGAAATGTAATCATTTGGGTCAATAT
GTAATTTTCAGTGTTAGACTAGTAAATTGTCCGCTAAATTCTGGCCGTTTTTGGCTTTTTTGTTAGACAC
GCGTTTAATTAAGCCGCCACCATGGACTACAAAGACCATGACGGTGATTATAAAGATCATGACATCGATT
ACAAGGATGACGATGACAAGATGGCCCCCAAGAAAAAGAGGAAGGTGGGCATTCACGGGGTGCCGGGTGG
ACTCGAGGGAGGCGGTGGAAGCGGCGGTACCGCTAGCTCTAGACCAGGCGAACGACCGTTTCAATGCCGG
ATATGTATGAGGAACTTCTCCGAGGAGGCAAACTTGAGGCGCCACACCCGAACACATACAGGAGAAAAGC
CATTCCAATGTCGAATTTGTATGCGCAATTTTTCAGATCACTCAAGCCTCAAGCGACACCTCCGCACACA
TACTGGTTCACAGAAGCCCTTTCAGTGCAGGATTTGTATGCGCAACTTTAGCCAATCAGCGAACCTTTTG
CGGCACACTAGAACGCATACAGGTGAGAAGCCTTTCCAGTGTCGCATCTGTATGCGGAACTTCAGCGACC
CCAGTTCATTGAAGAGGCATTTGCGAACTCACACCGGTTCTCAAAAACCTTTTCAGTGCCGAATTTGTAT
GCGCAACTTCAGCCAACAAACAAATTTGACGAGACACACGCGCACGCACACCGGGGAAAAACCGTTTCAA
TGTCGAATCTGCATGCGCAATTTTAGCGATGCGACACAACTTGTTAGGCATCTGCGCACACACTTGCGGG
GATCCACCTGCAGGGATGAGTTTCCCACCATGGTGTTTCCTTCTGGGCAGATCAGCCAGGCCTCGGCCTT
GGCCCCGGCCCCTCCCCAAGTCCTGCCCCAGGCTCCAGCCCCTGCCCCTGCTCCAGCCATGGTATCAGCT
CTGGCCCAGGCCCCAGCCCCTGTCCCAGTCCTAGCCCCAGGCCCTCCTCAGGCTGTGGCCCCACCTGCCC
CCAAGCCCACCCAGGCTGGGGAAGGAACGCTGTCAGAGGCCCTGCTGCAGCTGCAGTTTGATGATGAAGA
CCTGGGGGCCTTGCTTGGCAACAGCACAGACCCAGCTGTGTTCACAGACCTGGCATCCGTCGACAACTCC
GAGTTTCAGCAGCTGCTGAACCAGGGCATACCTGTGGCCCCCCACACAACTGAGCCCATGCTGATGGAGT
ACCCTGAGGCTATAACTCGCCTAGTGACAGGGGCCCAGAGGCCCCCCGACCCAGCTCCTGCTCCACTGGG
GGCCCCGGGGCTCCCCAATGGCCTCCTTTCAGGAGATGAAGACTTCTCCTCCATTGCGGACATGGACTTC
TCAGCCCTGCTGAGTCAGATCAGCTCCTAAGCGGCCGCACTCCTCAGGTGCAGGCTGCCTATCAGAAGGT
GGTGGCTGGTGTGGCCAATGCCCTGGCTCACAAATACCACTGAGATCTTTTTCCCTCTGCCAAAAATTAT
GGGGACATCATGAAGCCCCTTGAGCATCTGACTTCTGGCTAATAAAGGAAATTTATTTTCATTGCAATAG
TGTGTTGGAATTTTTTGTGTCTCTCACTCGGAAGGACATATGGGAGGGCAAATCATTTAAAACATCAGAA
TGAGTATTTGGTTTAGAGTTTGGCAACATATGCCCATATGCTGGCTGCCATGAACAAAGGTTGGCTATAA
AGAGGTCATCAGTATATGAAACAGCCCCCTGCTGTCCATTCCTTATTCCATAGAAAAGCCTTGACTTGAG
GTTAGATTTTTTTTATATTTTGTTTTGTGTTATTTTTTTCTTTAACATCCCTAAAATTTTCCTTACATGT
TTTACTAGCCAGATTTTTCCTCCTCTCCTGACTACTCCCAGTCATAGCTGTCCCTCTTCTCTTATGGAGA
TCCCTCGACCTGCAGCCCAAGCTTGGCGTAATCATGGTCATAGCTGTTTCCTGTGTGAAATTGTTATCCG
CTCACAATTCCACACAACATACGAGCCGGAAGCATAAAGTGTAAAGCCTGGGGTGCCTAATGAGTGAGCT
AACTCACATTAATTGCGTTGCGCTCACTGCCCGCTTTCCAGTCGGGAAACCTGTCGTGCCAGCGGATCCG
CATCTCAATTAGTCAGCAACCATAGTCCCGCCCCTAACTCCGCCCAGTTCCGCCCATTCTCCGCCCCATG
GCTGACTAATTTTTTTTATTTATGCAGAGGCCGAGGCCGCCTCGGCCTCTGAGCTATTCCAGAAGTAGTG
AGGAGGCTTTTTTGGAGGCCTAGGCTTTTGCAAAAAGCTAACTTGTTTATTGCAGCTTATAATGGTTACA
AATAAAGCAATAGCATCACAAATTTCACAAATAAAGCATTTTTTTCACTGCATTCTAGTTGTGGTTTGTC
CAAACTCATCAATGTATCTTATCATGTCTGGATCCGCTGCATTAATGAATCGGCCAACGCGCGGGGAGAG
GCGGTTTGCGTATTGGGCGCTCTTCCGCTTCCTCGCTCACTGACTCGCTGCGCTCGGTCGTTCGGCTGCG
GCGAGCGGTATCAGCTCACTCAAAGGCGGTAATACGGTTATCCACAGAATCAGGGGATAACGCAGGAAAG
AACATGTGAGCAAAAGGCCAGCAAAAGGCCAGGAACCGTAAAAAGGCCGCGTTGCTGGCGTTTTTCCATA
GGCTCCGCCCCCCTGACGAGCATCACAAAAATCGACGCTCAAGTCAGAGGTGGCGAAACCCGACAGGACT
ATAAAGATACCAGGCGTTTCCCCCTGGAAGCTCCCTCGTGCGCTCTCCTGTTCCGACCCTGCCGCTTACC
GGATACCTGTCCGCCTTTCTCCCTTCGGGAAGCGTGGCGCTTTCTCATAGCTCACGCTGTAGGTATCTCA
GTTCGGTGTAGGTCGTTCGCTCCAAGCTGGGCTGTGTGCACGAACCCCCCGTTCAGCCCGACCGCTGCGC
CTTATCCGGTAACTATCGTCTTGAGTCCAACCCGGTAAGACACGACTTATCGCCACTGGCAGCAGCCACT
GGTAACAGGATTAGCAGAGCGAGGTATGTAGGCGGTGCTACAGAGTTCTTGAAGTGGTGGCCTAACTACG
GCTACACTAGAAGAACAGTATTTGGTATCTGCGCTCTGCTGAAGCCAGTTACCTTCGGAAAAAGAGTTGG
TAGCTCTTGATCCGGCAAACAAACCACCGCTGGTAGCGGTGGTTTTTTTGTTTGCAAGCAGCAGATTACG
CGCAGAAAAAAAGGATCTCAAGAAGATCCTTTGATCTTTTCTACGGGGTCTGACGCTCAGTGGAACGAAA
ACTCACGTTAAGGGATTTTGGTCATGAGATTATC
